>Addgene plasmid #12153 | pBabe-Sin-Puro-Tet-RhoA FLARE.sc Biosensor | addgene full sequence | sequence record 220047 | Addgene NGS Result
TGAATATGGGCCAAACAGGATATCTGTGGTAAGCAGTTCCTGCCCCGGCTCAGGGCCAAGAACAGATGGA
ACAGCTGAATATGGGCCAAACAGGATATCTGTGGTAAGCAGTTCCTGCCCCGGCTCAGGGCCAAGAACAG
ATGGTCCCCAGATGCGGTCCAGCCCTCAGCAGTTTCTAGAGAACCATCAGATGTTTCCAGGGTGCCCCAA
GGACCTGAAATGACCCTGTGCCTTATTTGAACTAACCAATCAGTTCGCTTCTCGCTTCTGTTCGCGCGCT
TCTGCTCCCCGAGCTCAATAAAAGAGCCCACAACCCCTCACTCGGGGCGCCAGTCCTCCGATTGACTGAG
TCGCCCGGGTACCCGTGTATCCAATAAACCCTCTTGCAGTTGCATCCGACTTGTGGTCTCGCTGTTCCTT
GGGAGGGTCTCCTCTGAGTGATTGACTACCCGTCAGCGGGGGTCTTTCATTTGGGGGCTCGTCCGGGATC
GGGAGACCCCTGCCCAGGGACCACCGACCCACCACCGGGAGGCAAGCTGGCCAGCAACTTATCTGTGTCT
GTCCGATTGTCTAGTGTCTATGACTGATTTTATGCGCCTGCGTCGGTACTAGTTAGCTAACTAGCTCTGT
ATCTGGCGGACCCGTGGTGGAACTGACGAGTTCTGAACACCCGGCCGCAACCCTGGGAGACGTCCCAGGG
ACTTTGGGGGCCGTTTTTGTGGCCCGACCTGAGGAAGGGAGTCGATGTGGAATCCGACCCCGTCAGGATA
TGTGGTTCTGGTAGGAGACGAGAACCTAAAACAGTTCCCGCCTCCGTCTGAATTTTTGCTTTCGGTTTGG
AACCGAAGCCGCGCGTCTTGTCTGCTGCAGCGCTGCAGCATCGTTCTGTGTTGTCTCTGTCTGACTGTGT
TTCTGTATTTGTCTGAAAATTAGGGCCAGACTGTTACCACTCCCTTAAGTTTGACCTTAGGTCACTGGAA
AGATGTCGAGCGGATCGCTCACAACCAGTCGGTAGATGTCAAGAAGAGACGTTGGGTTACCTTCTGCTCT
GCAGAATGGCCAACCTTTAACGTCGGATGGCCGCGAGACGGCACCTTTAACCGAGACCTCATCACCCAGG
TTAAGATCAAGGTCTTTTCACCTGGCCCGCATGGACACCCAGACCAGGTCCCCTACATCGTGACCTGGGA
AGCCTTGGCTTTTGACCCCCCTCCCTGGGTCAAGCCCTTTGTACACCCTAAGCCTCCGCCTCCTCTTCCT
CCATCCGCCCCGTCTCTCCCCCTTGAACCTCCTCGTTCGACCCCGCCTCGATCCTCCCTTTATCCAGCCC
TCACTCCTTCTCTAGGCGCCGGCCGGATCCACGAGGCCCTTTCGTCGTCGAGTTTACCACTCCCTATCAG
TGATAGAGAAAAGTGAAAGTCGAGTTTACCACTCCCTATCAGTGATAGAGAAAAGTGAAAGTCGAGTTTA
CCACTCCCTATCAGTGATAGAGAAAAGTGAAAGTCGAGTTTACCACTCCCTATCAGTGATAGAGAAAAGT
GAAAGTCGAGTTTACCACTCCCTATCAGTGATAGAGAAAAGTGAAAGTCGAGTTTACCACTCCCTATCAG
TGATAGAGAAAAGTGAAAGTCGAGTTTACCACTCCCTATCAGTGATAGAGAAAAGTGAAAGTCGAGCTCG
GTACCCGGGTCGAGGTAGGCGTGTACGGTGGGAGGCCTATATAAGCAGAGCTCGTTTAGTGAACCGTCAG
ATCGCCTGGAGACGCCATCCACGCTGTTTTGACCTCCATAGAAGACACCGGGACCGATCCAGCCTCCGCG
GCCCCAGATCCGTAAAGTGAATTCATGGCACACCATCACCACCATCACGGTAGTGGCATCCTGGAGGACC
TCAATATGCTCTACATCCGGCAGATGGCACTCAGCCTGGAGGACACAGAGCTGCAGAGGAAACTAGATCA
TGAGATCCGGATGAGGGATGGGGCCTGCAAGCTGCTGGCAGCCTGCTCCCAGCGAGAGCAGGCTCTGGAA
GCCACCAAGAGCCTGCTGGTGTGCAACAGCCGTATTCTCAGCTACATGGGTGAGCTGCAGCGGCGAAAGG
AGGCCCAGGTGCTGGAGAAGACAGGCGGGGGAATGGTGAGCAAGGGCGAGGAGCTGTTCACCGGGGTGGT
GCCCATCCTGGTCGAGCTGGACGGCGACGTAAACGGCCACAGGTTCAGCGTGTCCGGCGAGGGCGAGGGC
GATGCCACCTACGGCAAGCTGACCCTGAAGTTCATCTGCACCACCGGCAAGCTGCCCGTGCCCTGGCCCA
CCCTCGTGACCACCCTGACCTGGGGCGTGCAGTGCTTCAGCCGCTACCCCGACCACATGAAGCAGCACGA
CTTCTTCAAGTCCGCCATGCCCGAAGGCTACGTCCAGGAGCGTACCATCTTCTTCAAGGACGACGGCAAC
TACAAGACCCGCGCCGAGGTGAAGTTCGAGGGCGACACCCTGGTGAACCGCATCGAGCTGAAGGGCATCG
ACTTCAAGGAGGACGGCAACATCCTGGGGCACAAGCTGGAGTACAACTACATCAGCCACAACGTCTATAT
CACCGCCGACAAGCAGAAGAACGGCATCAAGGCCCACTTCAAGATCCGCCACAACATCGAGGACGGCAGC
GTGCAGCTCGCCGACCACTACCAGCAGAACACCCCCATCGGCGACGGCCCCGTGCTGCTGCCCGACAACC
ACTACCTGAGCACCCAGTCCGCCCTGAGCAAAGACCCCAACGAGAAGCGCGATCACATGGTCCTGCTGGA
GTTCGTGACCGCCGCCGGGATCACTCTCGGCATGGACGAGCTGTACAAGGGATCTACTTCTGGTTCTGGT
AAACCTGGTTCTGGTGAAGGTTCTACTAAAGGTGGTAGTGGCGCGGCCGCTATGGTGAGCAAGGGCGAGG
AGCTGTTCACCGGGGTGGTGCCCATCCTGGTCGAGCTGGACGGCGACGTAAACGGCCACAAGTTCAGCGT
GTCCGGCGAGGGCGAGGGCGATGCCACCTACGGCAAGCTGACCCTGAAGTTCATCTGCACCACCGGCAAG
CTGCCCGTGCCCTGGCCCACCCTCGTGACCACCTTCGGCTACGGCCTGATGTGCTTCGCCCGCTACCCCG
ACCACATGAAGCAGCACGACTTCTTCAAGTCCGCCATGCCCGAAGGCTACGTCCAGGAGCGCACCATCTT
CTTCAAGGACGACGGCAACTACAAGACCCGCGCCGAGGTGAAGTTCGAGGGCGACACCCTGGTGAACCGC
ATCGAGCTGAAGGGCATCGACTTCAAGGAGGACGGCAACATCCTGGGGCACAAGCTGGAGTACAACTACA
ACAGCCACAACGTCTATATCATGGCCGACAAGCAGAAGAACGGCATCAAGGTGAACTTCAAGATCCGCCA
CAACATCGAGGACGGCAGCGTGCAGCTCGCCGACCACTACCAGCAGAACACCCCCATCGGCGACGGCCCC
GTGCTGCTGCCCGACAACCACTACCTGAGCTACCAGTCCGCCCTGAGCAAAGACCCCAACGAGAAGCGCG
ATCACATGGTCCTGCTGGAGTTCGTGACCGCCGCCGGGATCACTCTCGGCATGGACGAGCTGTACAAGGG
GGGA
[543 nt withheld, positions 3645-4187]
AGACGTGGGAAGAAAAAATCTGGTTGCCTTGTCTTGTGATAACTCGAGTGTGGAATTGTGAGCGGATAAC
AATTTGTCGAGGGCCCCTGCAGGTCAATTCTACCGGGTAGGGGAGGCGCTTTTCCCAAGGCAGTCTGGAG
CATGCGCTTTAGCAGCCCCGCTGGGCACTTGGCGCTACACAAGTGGCCTCTGGCCTCGCACACATTCCAC
ATCCACCGGTAGGCGCCAACCGGCTCCGTTCTTTGGTGGCCCCTTCGCGCCACCTTCTACTCCTCCCCTA
GTCAGGAAGTTCCCCCCCGCCCCGCAGCTCGCGTCGTGCAGGACGTGACAAATGGAAGTAGCACGTCTCA
CTAGTCTCGTGCAGATGGACAGCACCGCTGAGCAATGGAAGCGGGTAGGCCTTTGGGGCAGCGGCCAATA
GCAGCTTTGCTCCTTCGCTTTCTGGGCTCAGAGGCTGGGAAGGGGTGGGTCCGGGGGCGGGCTCAGGGGC
GGGCTCAGGGGCGGGGCGGGCGCCCGAAGGTCCTCCGGAGGCCCGGCATTCTGCACGCTTCAAAAGCGCA
CGTCTGCCGCGCTGTTCTCCTCTTCCTCATCTCCGGGCCTTTCGACCTGCAGCCAATAAGCTTACCATGA
CCGAGTACAAGCCCACGGTGCGCCTCGCCACCCGCGACGACGTCCCCAGGGCCGTACGCACCCTCGCCGC
CGCGTTCGCCGACTACCCCGCCACGCGCCACACCGTCGATCCGGACCGCCACATCGAGCGGGTCACCGAG
CTGCAAGAACTCTTCCTCACGCGCGTCGGGCTCGACATCGGCAAGGTGTGGGTCGCGGACGACGGCGCCG
CGGTGGCGGTCTGGACCACGCCGGAGAGCGTCGAAGCGGGGGCGGTGTTCGCCGAGATCGGCCCGCGCAT
GGCCGAGTTGAGCGGTTCCCGGCTGGCCGCGCAGCAACAGATGGAAGGCCTCCTGGCGCCGCACCGGCCC
AAGGAGCCCGCGTGGTTCCTGGCCACCGTCGGCGTCTCGCCCGACCACCAGGGCAAGGGTCTGGGCAGCG
CCGTCGTGCTCCCCGGAGTGGAGGCGGCCGAGCGCGCCGGGGTGCCCGCCTTCCTGGAGACCTCCGCGCC
CCGCAACCTCCCCTTCTACGAGCGGCTCGGCTTCACCGTCACCGCCGACGTCGAGGTGCCCGAAGGACCG
CGCACCTGGTGCATGACCCGCAAGCCCGGTGCCTGACGCCCGCCCCACGACCCGCAGCGCCCGACCGAAA
GGAGCGCACGACCCCATGCATCGATAAAATAAAAGATTTTATTTAGTCTCCAGAAAAAGGGGGGAATGAA
AGACCCCACCTGTAGGTTTGGCAAGCTAGCTTAAGTAACGCCATTTTGCAAGGCATGGAAAAATACATAA
CTGAGAATAGAGAAGTTCAGATCAAGGTAGGAGATCCCTGAGCCCACAACCCCTCACTCGGGGCGCCAGT
CCTCCGATTGACTGAGTCGCCCGGGTACCCGTGTATCCAATAAACCCTCTTGCAGTTGCATCCGACTTGT
GGTCTCGCTGTTCCTTGGGAGGGTCTCCTCTGAGTGATTGACTACCCGTCAGCGGGGGTCTTTCACATGC
AGCATGTATCAAAATTAATTTGGTTTTTTTTCTTAAGTATTTACATTAAATGGCCATAGTTGCATTAATG
AATCGGCCAACGCGCGGGGAGAGGCGGTTTGCGTATTGGGCGCTCTTCCGCTTCCTCGCTCACTGACTCG
CTGCGCTCGGTCGTTCGGCTGCGGCGAGCGGTATCAGCTCACTCAAAGGCGGTAATACGGTTATCCACAG
AATCAGGGGATAACGCAGGAAAGAACATGTGAGCAAAAGGCCAGCAAAAGGCCAGGAACCGTAAAAAGGC
CGCGTTGCTGGCGTTTTTCCATAGGCTCCGCCCCCCTGACGAGCATCACAAAAATCGACGCTCAAGTCAG
AGGTGGCGAAACCCGACAGGACTATAAAGATACCAGGCGTTTCCCCCTGGAAGCTCCCTCGTGCGCTCTC
CTGTTCCGACCCTGCCGCTTACCGGATACCTGTCCGCCTTTCTCCCTTCGGGAAGCGTGGCGCTTTCTCA
TAGCTCACGCTGTAGGTATCTCAGTTCGGTGTAGGTCGTTCGCTCCAAGCTGGGCTGTGTGCACGAACCC
CCCGTTCAGCCCGACCGCTGCGCCTTATCCGGTAACTATCGTCTTGAGTCCAACCCGGTAAGACACGACT
TATCGCCACTGGCAGCAGCCACTGGTAACAGGATTAGCAGAGCGAGGTATGTAGGCGGTGCTACAGAGTT
CTTGAAGTGGTGGCCTAACTACGGCTACACTAGAAGAACAGTATTTGGTATCTGCGCTCTGCTGAAGCCA
GTTACCTTCGGAAAAAGAGTTGGTAGCTCTTGATCCGGCAAACAAACCACCGCTGGTAGCGGTGGTTTTT
TTGTTTGCAAGCAGCAGATTACGCGCAGAAAAAAAGGATCTCAAGAAGATCCTTTGATCTTTTCTACGGG
GTCTGACGCTCAGTGGAACGAAAACTCACGTTAAGGGATTTTGGTCATGAGATTATCAAAAAGGATCTTC
ACCTAGATCCTTTTGCGGCCGCAAATCAATCTAAAGTATATATGAGTAAACTTGGTCTGACAGTTACCAA
TGCTTAATCAGTGAGGCACCTATCTCAGCGATCTGTCTATTTCGTTCATCCATAGTTGCCTGACTCCCCG
TCGTGTAGATAACTACGATACGGGAGGGCTTACCATCTGGCCCCAGTGCTGCAATGATACCGCGAGACCC
ACGCTCACCGGCTCCAGATTTATCAGCAATAAACCAGCCAGCCGGAAGGGCCGAGCGCAGAAGTGGTCCT
GCAACTTTATCCGCCTCCATCCAGTCTATTAATTGTTGCCGGGAAGCTAGAGTAAGTAGTTCGCCAGTTA
ATAGTTTGCGCAACGTTGTTGCCATTGCTACAGGCATCGTGGTGTCACGCTCGTCGTTTGGTATGGCTTC
ATTCAGCTCCGGTTCCCAACGATCAAGGCGAGTTACATGATCCCCCATGTTGTGCAAAAAAGCGGTTAGC
TCCTTCGGTCCTCCGATCGTTGTCAGAAGTAAGTTGGCCGCAGTGTTATCACTCATGGTTATGGCAGCAC
TGCATAATTCTCTTACTGTCATGCCATCCGTAAGATGCTTTTCTGTGACTGGTGAGTACTCAACCAAGTC
ATTCTGAGAATAGTGTATGCGGCGACCGAGTTGCTCTTGCCCGGCGTCAATACGGGATAATACCGCGCCA
CATAGCAGAACTTTAAAAGTGCTCATCATTGGAAAACGTTCTTCGGGGCGAAAACTCTCAAGGATCTTAC
CGCTGTTGAGATCCAGTTCGATGTAACCCACTCGTGCACCCAACTGATCTTCAGCATCTTTTACTTTCAC
CAGCGTTTCTGGGTGAGCAAAAACAGGAAGGCAAAATGCCGCAAAAAAGGGAATAAGGGCGACACGGAAA
TGTTGAATACTCATACTCTTCCTTTTTCAATATTATTGAAGCATTTATCAGGGTTATTGTCTCATGAGCG
GATACATATTTGAATGTATTTAGAAAAATAAACAAATAGGGGTTCCGCGCACATTTCCCCGAAAAGTGCC
ACCTGCAGCC
Features (pLannotate 1.2.2; 19 found; start..end, strand, type, name):
    593..867     +  misc_feature   MESV Ψ (fragment): packaging signal of murine embryonic stem cell virus
    934..1350    +  CDS            gag (truncated): truncated Moloney murine leukemia virus (MMLV) gag gene lacking the start codon
   1391..1661    +  protein_bind   tetracycline response element: contains seven copies of the tetracycline operator tetO tetracycline repressor TetR
   1672..1689    +  misc_feature   MCS (fragment): pUC18/19 multiple cloning site
   1694..1732    +  promoter       minimal CMV promoter: human cytomegalovirus (CMV) immediate early promoter
   1878..2126    +  CDS            Rtkn (fragment): RTKN_RAT - Experimental evidence at protein level: Swiss-Prot protein existence level 1. Mediates Rho signaling to activate NF-kappa-B and may confer increased resistance to apoptosis to cells in gastric tumorigenesis. May play a novel role in the organization of septin structures (By similarity). From Rattus norvegicus (Rat).
   2133..2849    +  CDS            CFP: cyan variant of GFP mammalian codon-optimized
   2922..3638    +  CDS            Citrine: Citrine is a basic (constitutively fluorescent) yellow fluorescent protein published in 2001, derived from Aequorea victoria. It has moderate acid sensitivity.
   3645..4226    +  CDS            RhoA (sequence partly withheld): human Rho family small GTPase RhoA
   4243..4259    +  protein_bind   lac operator: The lac repressor binds to the lac operator to inhibit transcription in E. coli. This inhibition can be relieved by adding lactose or isopropyl-β-D-thiogalactopyranoside (IPTG). lac repressor encoded by lacI
   4292..4791    +  promoter       PGK promoter: mouse phosphoglycerate kinase 1 promoter
   4814..5413    +  CDS            PuroR: puromycin N-acetyltransferase; pac from Streptomyces alboniger; confers resistance to puromycin
   5512..5615    +  LTR            3' LTR (ΔU3) (fragment): self-inactivating 3' long terminal repeat (LTR) from Moloney murine leukemia virus
   5627..5792    +  LTR            3' LTR (ΔU3) (fragment): self-inactivating 3' long terminal repeat (LTR) from Moloney murine leukemia virus
   5858..5910    -  CDS            lacI (fragment): lac repressor; lacI; The lac repressor binds to the lac operator to inhibit transcription in E. coli. This inhibition can be relieved by adding lactose or isopropyl-β-D-thiogalactopyranoside (IPTG).
   6093..6681    -  rep_origin     ori: high-copy-number ColE1/pMB1/pBR322/pUC origin of replication
   6841..7701    -  CDS            AmpR: β-lactamase; bla; confers resistance to ampicillin, carbenicillin, and related antibiotics
   7702..7806    -  promoter       AmpR promoter: bla
   7837..469     +  LTR            LTR (across the origin): long terminal repeat from Moloney murine leukemia virus
