[The description below was written by a language model from this plasmid's Addgene catalogue record and pLannotate feature annotations shown in this document.]
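Description:
pBabe-Sin-Puro-Tet-RhoA FLARE.sc Biosensor is a self-inactivating gammaretroviral vector for tetracycline-regulated expression of a single-chain RhoA activity biosensor in mammalian cells. The sequenced plasmid is about 7.8 kb. It is propagated in E. coli through a high-copy ColE1/pUC-type origin and an ampicillin resistance gene. The viral portion comprises a Moloney murine leukemia virus 5′ LTR, a packaging signal with a truncated gag segment that lacks its start codon, and a U3-deleted 3′ LTR. After packaging and integration, the U3 deletion is copied to the 5′ end. This silences LTR-driven transcription and leaves expression under the control of the internal promoters.

The payload is driven by a tetracycline response element carrying seven tetO copies, fused to a minimal CMV promoter, so expression depends on a Tet transactivator supplied separately in the target cells. According to the catalogue entry, the roughly 2.4 kb open reading frame encodes an N-terminal 6xHis tag, a Rho-binding domain (annotated as a rhotekin fragment), CFP, a linker, the yellow fluorescent protein Citrine, and wild-type human RhoA at the C-terminus. The His tag itself is not annotated in the feature table. The depositor notes that the ECFP carries K27R and N165H substitutions. In a design of this kind, active GTP-bound RhoA binds the Rho-binding domain within the same molecule, altering FRET between CFP and Citrine and thereby reporting where and when RhoA is active. Downstream, a mouse PGK promoter drives puromycin N-acetyltransferase for selection of transduced cells. The construct was used to image the spatiotemporal dynamics of RhoA activity in migrating cells, where inducible control allows biosensor levels to be regulated.
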