Addgene plasmid #12153: pBabe-Sin-Puro-Tet-RhoA FLARE.sc Biosensor
Depositing lab: Klaus Hahn. Depositing organization: University of North Carolina at Chapel Hill. Publication: Spatiotemporal dynamics of RhoA activity in migrating cells. Pertz O, Hodgson L, Klemke RL, Hahn KM. Nature. 2006 Apr 20. 440(7087):1069-72. 10.1038/nature04665 PubMed 16547516.
Backbone
  Vector backbone: pBabe-Sin-Puro-Tet-CMV
  Backbone size w/o insert (bp): 5000
  Vector type: Mammalian Expression, Retroviral
  Selectable markers: Puromycin
Growth in bacteria
  Bacterial resistance: Ampicillin, 100 μg/mL
  Growth temperature: 37°C
  Growth strain: DH5alpha
  Copy number: Unknown
Gene/Insert
  Gene/Insert name: RhoA Biosensor (alt names: 6xHis-RBD-CFP-Linker-Citrine-RhoA WT; RhoA)
  Species: H. sapiens (human)
  Insert size (bp): 2400
  Entrez Gene: RHOA (a.k.a. ARH12, ARHA, EDFAOB, RHO12, RHOH12)
  Tag / fusion protein: 6XHis (N terminal on insert)
  Cloning method: Restriction Enzyme; 5′ cloning site blunt (destroyed during cloning); 3′ cloning site XhoI (not destroyed)
  Sequencing primers: 5′ use insert sequence
Terms and licenses: Academic/Nonprofit Terms; Industry Terms: Not Available to Industry
Depositor comments: Protocols for production and use of Hahn lab biosensors and photactivatable proteins can be found on their web page, at the URL below. If you have suggestions for the protocols or have any questions, please feel free to contact the Hahn lab. Good luck with your experiments! Hahn lab biosensor protocol: http://www.hahnlab.com/tools/index.html Please note: ECFP sequence contains K27R and N165H amino acid changes
How to cite: pBabe-Sin-Puro-Tet-RhoA FLARE.sc Biosensor was a gift from Klaus Hahn (Addgene plasmid # 12153 ; http://n2t.net/addgene:12153 ; RRID:Addgene_12153)
