>Addgene plasmid #12153 | pBabe-Sin-Puro-Tet-RhoA FLARE.sc Biosensor | addgene partial sequence | sequence record 18712 | 12153 with hRhoA-R 5'-gctcatcattccgaagatcc
[327 nt withheld, positions 1-327]
TCCCCCCTTGTACAGCTCGTCCATGCCGAGAGTGATCCCGGCGGCGGTCACGAACTCCAGCAGGACCATG
TGATCGCGCTTCTCGTTGGGGTCTTTGCTCAGGGCGGACTGGTAGCTCAGGTAGTGGTTGTCGGGCAGCA
GCACGGGGCCGTCGCCGATGGGGGTGTTCTGCTGGTAGTGGTCGGCGAGCTGCACGCTGCCGTCCTCGAT
GTTGTGGCGGATCTTGAAGTTCACCTTGATGCCGTTCTTCTGCTTGTCGGCCATGATATAGACGTTGTGG
CTGTTGTAGTTGTACTCCAGCTTGTGCCCCAGGATGTTGCCGTCCTCCTTGAAGTCGATGCCCTTCAGCT
CGATGCGGTTCACCAGGGTGTCGCCCTCGAACTTCACCTCGGCGCGGGTCTTGTAGTTGCCGTCGTCCTT
GAAGAAGATGGTGCGCTCCTGGACGTAGCCTTCGGGCATGGCGGACT
