>Addgene plasmid #12153 | pBabe-Sin-Puro-Tet-RhoA FLARE.sc Biosensor | addgene partial sequence | sequence record 18713 | 12153 with pBABE5'
TTCGTCGTCGAGTTTACCACTCCCTATCAGTGATAGAGAAAAGTGAAAGTCGAGTTTACCACTCCCTATC
AGTGATAGAGAAAAGTGAAAGTCGAGTTTACCACTCCCTATCAGTGATAGAGAAAAGTGAAAGTCGAGTT
TACCACTCCCTATCAGTGATAGAGAAAAGTGAAAGTCGAGTTTACCACTCCCTATCAGTGATAGAGAAAA
GTGAAAGTCGAGTTTACCACTCCCTATCAGTGATAGAGAAAAGTGAAAGTCGAGTTTACCACTCCCCATC
CGTGATAGAGAAAAGTGAAAGTCGAGCTTGGTACCCCGGTCCGAGTAGGCGTGTACGGTGGGAGGCCTAT
ATAAGCAGAGCTCGTTTAGTGAACCGTCAGATCGCCTGGAGACGCCATCCACGCTGTTTTGACCTCCATA
GAAGACACCGGGACCGATCCAGCCTCCGCGGCCCCAGATCCGTAAAGTGAATTCATGGCACACCATCACC
ACCATCACGGTAGTGGCATCCTGGAGGACCTCAATATGCTCTACATCCGGCAGATGGCACTCAGCCTGGA
GGACACAGAGCTGCAGAGGAAACTAGATCATGAGATCCGGATGAGGGATGGGGCCTGCAAGCTGCTGGCA
GCCTGCTCCCAGCGAGAGCAGGCTCTGGAAGCCACCAAGAGCCTGCTGGT
