>Addgene plasmid #12153 | pBabe-Sin-Puro-Tet-RhoA FLARE.sc Biosensor | depositor partial sequence | sequence record 59652 | Sequence of biosensor (from Hahn lab)
ATGGCACACCATCACCACCATCACGGTAGTGGCATCCTGGAGGACCTCAATATGCTCTACATCCGGCAGA
TGGCACTCAGCCTGGAGGACACAGAGCTGCAGAGGAAACTAGATCATGAGATCCGGATGAGGGATGGGGC
CTGCAAGCTGCTGGCAGCCTGCTCCCAGCGAGAGCAGGCTCTGGAAGCCACCAAGAGCCTGCTGGTGTGC
AACAGCCGTATTCTCAGCTACATGGGTGAGCTGCAGCGGCGAAAGGAGGCCCAGGTGCTGGAGAAGACAG
GCGGGGGAATGGTGAGCAAGGGCGAGGAGCTGTTCACCGGGGTGGTGCCCATCCTGGTCGAGCTGGACGG
CGACGTAAACGGCCACAGGTTCAGCGTGTCCGGCGAGGGCGAGGGCGATGCCACCTACGGCAAGCTGACC
CTGAAGTTCATCTGCACCACCGGCAAGCTGCCCGTGCCCTGGCCCACCCTCGTGACCACCCTGACCTGGG
GCGTGCAGTGCTTCAGCCGCTACCCCGACCACATGAAGCAGCACGACTTCTTCAAGTCCGCCATGCCCGA
AGGCTACGTCCAGGAGCGTACCATCTTCTTCAAGGACGACGGCAACTACAAGACCCGCGCCGAGGTGAAG
TTCGAGGGCGACACCCTGGTGAACCGCATCGAGCTGAAGGGCATCGACTTCAAGGAGGACGGCAACATCC
TGGGGCACAAGCTGGAGTACAACTACATCAGCCACAACGTCTATATCACCGCCGACAAGCAGAAGAACGG
CATCAAGGCCCACTTCAAGATCCGCCACAACATCGAGGACGGCAGCGTGCAGCTCGCCGACCACTACCAG
CAGAACACCCCCATCGGCGACGGCCCCGTGCTGCTGCCCGACAACCACTACCTGAGCACCCAGTCCGCCC
TGAGCAAAGACCCCAACGAGAAGCGCGATCACATGGTCCTGCTGGAGTTCGTGACCGCCGCCGGGATCAC
TCTCGGCATGGACGAGCTGTACAAGGGATCTACTTCTGGTTCTGGTAAACCTGGTTCTGGTGAAGGTTCT
ACTAAAGGTGGTAGTGGCGCGGCCGCTATGGTGAGCAAGGGCGAGGAGCTGTTCACCGGGGTGGTGCCCA
TCCTGGTCGAGCTGGACGGCGACGTAAACGGCCACAAGTTCAGCGTGTCCGGCGAGGGCGAGGGCGATGC
CACCTACGGCAAGCTGACCCTGAAGTTCATCTGCACCACCGGCAAGCTGCCCGTGCCCTGGCCCACCCTC
GTGACCACCTTCGGCTACGGCCTGATGTGCTTCGCCCGCTACCCCGACCACATGAAGCAGCACGACTTCT
TCAAGTCCGCCATGCCCGAAGGCTACGTCCAGGAGCGCACCATCTTCTTCAAGGACGACGGCAACTACAA
GACCCGCGCCGAGGTGAAGTTCGAGGGCGACACCCTGGTGAACCGCATCGAGCTGAAGGGCATCGACTTC
AAGGAGGACGGCAACATCCTGGGGCACAAGCTGGAGTACAACTACAACAGCCACAACGTCTATATCATGG
CCGACAAGCAGAAGAACGGCATCAAGGTGAACTTCAAGATCCGCCACAACATCGAGGACGGCAGCGTGCA
GCTCGCCGACCACTACCAGCAGAACACCCCCATCGGCGACGGCCCCGTGCTGCTGCCCGACAACCACTAC
CTGAGCTACCAGTCCGCCCTGAGCAAAGACCCCAACGAGAAGCGCGATCACATGGTCCTGCTGGAGTTCG
TGACCGCCGCCGGGATCACTCTCGGCATGGACGAGCTGTACAAGGGGGGA
[543 nt withheld, positions 1801-2343]
AGACGTGGGAAGAAAAAATCTGGTTGCCTTGTCTTG
